>Addgene plasmid #226577 | siRNA-resistant SigmaR1-mNeonGreen a4mut (I178A L182A L186A V190A) | addgene full sequence | sequence record 451919 | Addgene NGS Result
GCGGACCACCTACACCTTTGCCAAGCCAATGGCGGCTAACTATCTGAAGAACCAGCCGATGTACGTGTTC
CGTAAGACGGAGCTCAAGCACTCCAAGACCGAGCTCAACTTCAAGGAGTGGCAAAAGGCCTTTACCGATG
TGATGGGCATGGACGAGCTGTACAAGTAAGCGGCCGCGACTCTAGATCATAATCAGCCATACCACATTTG
TAGAGGTTTTACTTGCTTTAAAAAACCTCCCACACCTCCCCCTGAACCTGAAACATAAAATGAATGCAAT
TGTTGTTGTTAACTTGTTTATTGCAGCTTATAATGGTTACAAATAAAGCAATAGCATCACAAATTTCACA
AATAAAGCATTTTTTTCACTGCATTCTAGTTGTGGTTTGTCCAAACTCATCAATGTATCTTAAGGCGTAA
ATTGTAAGCGTTAATATTTTGTTAAAATTCGCGTTAAATTTTTGTTAAATCAGCTCATTTTTTAACCAAT
AGGCCGAAATCGGCAAAATCCCTTATAAATCAAAAGAATAGACCGAGATAGGGT
[37 nt withheld, positions 545-581]
AAAGAACGTGGACTCCAACGTCAAAGG
[49 nt withheld, positions 609-657]
T
[91 nt withheld, positions 659-749]
G
[124 nt withheld, positions 751-874]
CAGGTGGCACTTTTCGGGGAAATGTGCGCGGAACCCCTATTTGTTTATTTTTCTAAATACATTCAAATAT
GTATCCGCTCATGAGACAATAACCCTGATAAATGCTTCAATAATATTGAAAAAGGAAGAGTCCTGAGGCG
GAAAGAACCAGCTGTGGAATGTGTGTCAGTTAGGGTGTGGAAAGTCCCCAGGCTCCCCAGCAGGCAGAAG
TATGCAAAGCATGCATCTCAATTAGTCAGCAACCAGGTGTGGAAAGTCCCCAGGCTCCCCAGCAGGCAGA
AGTATGCAAAGCATGCATCTCAATTAGTCAGCAACCATAGTCCCGCCCCTAACTCCGCCCATCCCGCCCC
TAACTCCGCCCAGTTCCGCCCATTCTCCGCCCCATGGCTGACTAATTTTTTTTATTTATGCAGAGGCCGA
GGCCGCCTCGGCCTCTGAGCTATTCCAGAAGTAGTGAGGAGGCTTTTTTGGAGGCCTAGGCTTTTGCAAA
GATCGATCAAGAGACAGGATGAGGATCGTTTCGCATGATTGAACAAGATGGATTGCACGCAGGTTCTCCG
GCCGCTTGGGTGGAGAGGCTATTCGGMTATGACTGGGCACAACAGACAATCGGCTGCTCTGATGCCGCCG
TGTTCCGGCTGTCAGCGCAGGGGCGCCCGGTTCTTTTTGTCAAGACCGACCTGTCCGGTGCCCTGAATGA
ACTGCAAGACGAGGCAGCGCGGCTATCGTGGCTGGCCACGACGGGCGTTCCTTGCGCAGCTGTGCTCGAC
GTTGTCACTGAAGCGGGAAGGGACTGGCTGCTATTGGGCGAAGTGCCGGGGCAGGATCTCCTGTCATCTC
ACCTTGCTCCTGCCGAGAAAGTATCCATCATGGCTGATGCAATGCGGCGGCTGCATACGCTTGATCCGGC
TACCTGCCCATTCGACCACCAAGCGAAACATCGCATCGAGCGAGCACGTACTCGGATGGAAGCCGGTCTT
GTCGATCAGGATGATCTGGACGAAGAGCATCAGGGGCTCGCGCCAGCCGAACTGTTCGCCAGGCTCAAGG
CGAGCATGCCCGACGGCGAGGATCTCGTCGTGACCCATGGCGATGCCTGCTTGCCGAATATCATGGTGGA
AAATGGCCGCTTTTCTGGATTCATCGACTGTGGCCGGCTGGGTGTGGCGGACCGCTATCAGGACATAGCG
TTGGCTACCCGTGATATTGCTGAAGAGCTTGGCGGCGAATGGGCTGACCGCTTCCTCGTGCTTTACGGTA
TCGCCGCTCCCGATTCGCAGCGCATCGCCTTCTATCGCCTTCTTGACGAGTTCTTCTGAGCGGGACTCTG
GGGTTCGAAATGACCGACCAAGCGACGCCCAACCTGCCATCACGAGATTTCGATTCCACCGCCGCCTTCT
ATGAAAGGTTGGGCTTCGGAATCGTTTTCCGGGACGCCGGCTGGATGATCCTCCAGCGCGGGGATCTCAT
GCTGGAGTTCTTCGCCCACCCTAGGGGGAGGCTAACTGAAACACGGAAGGAGACAATACCGGAAGGAACC
CGCGCTATGACGGCAATAAAAAGACAGAATAAAACGCACGGTGTTGGGTCGTTTGTTCATAAACGCGGGG
TTCGGTCCCAGGGCTGGCACTCTGTCGATACCCCACCGAGACCCCATTGGGGCCAATACGCCCGCGTTTC
TTCCTTTTCCCCACCCCACCCCCCAAGTTCGGGTGAAGGCCCAGGGCTCGCAGCCAACGTCGGGGCGGCA
GGCCCTGCCATAGCCTCAGGTTACTCATATATACTTTAGATTGATTTAAAACTTCATTTTTAATTTAAAA
GGATCTAGGTGAAGATCCTTTTTGATAATCTCATGACCAAAATCCCTTAACGTGAGTTTTCGTTCCACTG
AGCGTCAGACCCCGTAGAAAAGATCAAAGGATCTTCTTGAGATCCTTTTTTTCTGCGCGTAATCTGCTGC
TTGCAAACAAAAAAACCACCGCTACCAGCGGTGGTTTGTTTGCCGGATCAAGAGCTACCAACTCTTTTTC
CGAAGGTAACTGGCTTCAGCAGAGCGCAGATACCAAATACTGTTCTTCTAGTGTAGCCGTAGTTAGGCCA
CCACTTCAAGAACTCTGTAGCACCGCCTACATACCTCGCTCTGCTAATCCTGTTACCAGTGGCTGCTGCC
AGTGGCGATAAGTCGTGTCTTACCGGGTTGGACTCAAGACGATAGTTACCGGATAAGGCGCAGCGGTCGG
GCTGAACGGGGGGTTCGTGCACACAGCCCAGCTTGGAGCGAACGACCTACACCGAACTGAGATACCTACA
GCGTGAGCTATGAGAAAGCGCCACGCTTCCCGAAGGGAGAAAGGCGGACAGGTATCCGGTAAGCGGCAGG
GTCGGAACAGGAGAGCGCACGAGGGAGCTTCCAGGGGGAAACGCCTGGTATCTTTATAGTCCTGTCGGGT
TTCGCCACCTCTGACTTGAGCGTCGATTTTTGTGATGCTCGTCAGGGGGGCGGAGCCTATGGAAAAACGC
CAGCAACGCGGCCTTTTTACGGTTCCTGGCCTTTTGCTGGCCTTTTGCTCACATGTTCTTTCCTGCGTTA
TCCCCTGATTCTGTGGATAACCGTATTACCGCCATGCATTAGTTATTAATAGTAATCAATTACGGGGTCA
TTAGTTCATAGCCCATATATGGAGTTCCGCGTTACATAACTTACGGTAAATGGCCCGCCTGGCTGACCGC
CCAACGACCCCCGCCCATTGACGTCAATAATGACGTATGTTCCCATAGTAACGCCAATAGGGACTTTCCA
TTGACGTCAATGGGTGGAGTATTTACGGTAAACTGCCCACTTGGCAGTACATCAAGTGTATCATATGCCA
AGTACGCCCCCTATTGACGTCAATGACGGTAAATGGCCCGCCTGGCATTATGCCCAGTACATGACCTTAT
GGGACTTTCCTACTTGGCAGTACATCTACGTATTAGTCATCGCTATTACCATGGTGATGCGGTTTTGGCA
GTACATCAATGGGCGTGGATAGCGGTTTGACTCACGGGGATTTCCAAGTCTCCACCCCATTGACGTCAAT
GGGAGTTTGTTTTGGCACCAAAATCAACGGGACTTTCCAAAATGTCGTAACAACTCCGCCCCATTGACGC
AAATGGGCGGTAGGCGTGTACGGTGGGAGGTCTATATAAGCAGAGCTGGTTTAGTGAACCGTCAGATCCG
CTAGCGCTACCGGACTCAGATCTCGAGATGCAGTGGGCCGTGGGCCGGCGGTGGGCGTGGGCCGCGCTGC
TCCTGGCTGTCGCAGCGGTGCTGACCCAGGTCGTCTGGCTCTGGCTGGGTACGCAGAGCTTCGTCTTCCA
GCGCGAAGAGATAGCGCAGTTGGCGCGGCAGTACGCTGGGCTGGACCACGAACTCGCATTTAGCAGACTG
ATCGTGGAGCTGCGGCGGCTGCACCCAGGCCACGTGCTGCCCGACGAGGAGCTGCAGTGGGTGTTCGTCA
ACGCTGGTGGATGGATGGGCGCCATGTGCCTTCTGCACGCCTCGCTGTCCGAGTATGTGCTGCTCTTCGG
CACCGCCTTGGGCTCCCGCGGCCACTCGGGGCGCTACTGGGCTGAGATCTCGGATACCATCATCTCTGGC
ACCTTCCACCAGTGGAGAGAGGGCACCACCAAAAGTGAGGTCTTCTACCCAGGGGAGACGGTAGTACACG
GGCCTGGTGAGGCAACAGCTGTGGAGTGGGGGCCCAATACTTGGATGGTCGAGTACGGCCGGGGCGTCGC
GCCATCCACCGCAGCCTTCGCGGCTGCCGACACTGCCTTCAGCACCCAGGACTTCCTCACCCTCTTCTAT
ACTCTTCGCTCCTATGCTCGGGGCCTCCGCTTGGAATTGACGACATACCTCTTTGGCCAGGACCCTAGGG
TACCGCGGGCCCGGGATCCACCGGTCGCCACCATGGTGAGCAAGGGCGAGGAGGATAACATGGCCTCTCT
CCCAGCGACACATGAGTTACACATCTTTGGCTCCATCAACGGTGTGGACTTTGACATGGTGGGTCAGGGC
ACCGGCAATCCAAATGATGGTTATGAGGAGTTAAACCTGAAGTCCACCAAGGGTGACCTCCAGTTCTCCC
CCTGGATTCTGGTCCCTCATATCGGGTATGGCTTCCATCAGTACCTGCCCTACCCTGACGGGATGTCGCC
TTTCCAGGCCGCCATGGTAGATGGCTCCGGCTACCAAGTCCATCGCACAATGCAGTTTGAAGATGGTGCC
TCCCTTACTGTTAACTACCGCTACACCTACGAGGGAAGCCACATCAAAGGAGAGGCCCAGGTGAAGGGGA
CTGGTTTCCCTGCTGACGGTCCTGTGATGACCAACTCGCTGACCGCTGCGGACTGGTGCAGGTCGAAGAA
GACTTACCCCAACGACAAAACCATCATCAGTACCTTTAAGTGGAGTTACACCACTGGAAATGGCAAGCGC
TACCGGAGCACTGC
Features (pLannotate 1.2.2; 16 found; start..end, strand, type, name):
    185..268     +  CDS            large T antigen (fragment): large T antigen from SV40 (simian virus 40)
    291..412     +  polyA_signal   SV40 poly(A) signal: SV40 polyadenylation signal
    446..874     -  rep_origin     f1 ori (sequence partly withheld): f1 bacteriophage origin of replication; arrow indicates direction of (+) strand synthesis
    901..1005    +  promoter       AmpR promoter: bla
   1007..1364    +  promoter       SV40 promoter: SV40 enhancer and early promoter
   1399..2193    +  CDS            NeoR/KanR: aminoglycoside phosphotransferase from Tn5; aph(3')-II (or nptII); confers resistance to neomycin, kanamycin, and G418 (Geneticin®)
   2214..2366    +  CDS            ble (fragment): BLE_KLEPN - Experimental evidence at protein level: Swiss-Prot protein existence level 1. Binding protein with a strong affinity to the bleomycin family of antibiotics. Binds to CL990; an antimitotic-antibiotic compound. From Klebsiella pneumoniae.
   2425..2472    +  polyA_signal   HSV TK poly(A) signal: herpes simplex virus thymidine kinase polyadenylation signal (Cole and Stacy, 1985)
   2563..2579    -  polyA_signal   bGH poly(A) signal (fragment): bovine growth hormone polyadenylation signal
   2801..3389    +  rep_origin     ori: high-copy-number ColE1/pMB1/pBR322/pUC origin of replication
   3564..3867    +  enhancer       CMV enhancer: human cytomegalovirus immediate early enhancer
   3868..4071    +  promoter       CMV promoter: human cytomegalovirus (CMV) immediate early promoter
   4094..4121    +  misc_feature   MCS (fragment): multiple cloning site
   4122..4790    +  CDS            SIGMAR1: SGMR1_HUMAN - Also known as OPRS1, SRBP. Experimental evidence at protein level: Swiss-Prot protein existence level 1. Functions in lipid transport from the endoplasmic reticulum and is involved in a wide array of cellular functions probably through regulation of the biogenesis of lipid microdomains at the plasma membrane. Involved in the regulation of different receptors it plays a role in BDNF signaling and EGF signaling. Also regulates ion channels like the potassium channel and could modulate neurotransmitter release. Plays a role in calcium signaling through modulation together with ANK2
   4793..4819    +  misc_feature   MCS (fragment): multiple cloning site
   4827..166     +  CDS            mNeonGreen (across the origin): mNeonGreen is a basic (constitutively fluorescent) green/yellow fluorescent protein published in 2013, derived from Branchiostoma lanceolatum. It is reported to be a very rapidly-maturing monomer with moderate acid sensitivity.
