[The description below was written by a language model from this plasmid's Addgene catalogue record and pLannotate feature annotations shown in this document.]
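Description:
siRNA-resistant SigmaR1-mNeonGreen a4mut (I178A L182A L186A V190A) is a mammalian expression plasmid of about 5.4 kb built on the mNeonGreen-N1 backbone, an N1-style vector in which the inserted gene is placed upstream of the fluorescent protein. It is maintained in E. coli at high copy through a ColE1/pUC-type origin and selected with kanamycin. The resistance gene is the Tn5 NeoR/KanR aminoglycoside phosphotransferase, which is preceded by both a bacterial (bla) promoter and the SV40 enhancer/early promoter and followed by an HSV TK polyadenylation signal. This same cassette can therefore confer G418 resistance in mammalian cells. An f1 origin is also present. The short ble, bGH poly(A) and SV40 large T antigen fragments in the annotation appear to be backbone remnants rather than functional elements.

The payload is the human SIGMAR1 (Sigma-1 receptor) coding sequence driven by the CMV immediate early enhancer and promoter. It is joined through a short stretch of residual multiple cloning site to a C-terminal mNeonGreen, a bright monomeric green/yellow fluorescent protein, and terminated by the SV40 polyadenylation signal. The receptor carries four alanine substitutions, I178A, L182A, L186A and V190A, grouped under the name "a4mut". The transcript is described as siRNA resistant, although the record does not specify which nucleotide changes confer this or which siRNA is evaded. Such a design typically lets the tagged mutant be expressed while endogenous SigmaR1 is knocked down, so its localization and function can be assessed by fluorescence imaging. The associated publication concerns the role of SigmaR1 in shaping rough endoplasmic reticulum membrane sheets.
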