Addgene plasmid #226577: siRNA-resistant SigmaR1-mNeonGreen a4mut (I178A L182A L186A V190A)
Purpose: Encodes mutant siRNA resistant SigmaR1 protein (substitutions) labeled with mNeonGreen
Depositing lab: Gia Voeltz. Depositing organization: University of Colorado, Boulder. Publication: SigmaR1 shapes rough endoplasmic reticulum membrane sheets. Sawyer EM, Jensen LE, Meehl JB, Larsen KP, Petito DA, Hurley JH, Voeltz GK. Dev Cell. 2024 Jul 2:S1534-5807(24)00382-4. doi: 10.1016/j.devcel.2024.06.005. PubMed 38971154.
Backbone
  Vector backbone: mNeonGreen-N1
  Vector type: Mammalian Expression
Growth in bacteria
  Bacterial resistance: Kanamycin, 50 μg/mL
  Growth temperature: 37°C
  Growth strain: DH5alpha
  Copy number: High Copy
Gene/Insert
  Gene/Insert name: SigmaR1 (Sigma-1 Receptor)
  Species: H. sapiens (human)
  Mutation: I178A, L182A, L186A, V190A
  Entrez Gene: SIGMAR1 (a.k.a. ALS16, DSMA2, OPRS1, SIG-1R, SR-BP, SR-BP1, SRBP, hSigmaR1, sigma1R)
  Tag / fusion protein: mNeonGreen (C terminal on insert)
  Cloning method: Restriction Enzyme; 5′ cloning site Unknown (unknown if destroyed)
Terms and licenses: Academic/Nonprofit Terms; Industry Terms: Not Available to Industry
How to cite: siRNA-resistant SigmaR1-mNeonGreen a4mut (I178A L182A L186A V190A) was a gift from Gia Voeltz (Addgene plasmid # 226577 ; http://n2t.net/addgene:226577 ; RRID:Addgene_226577)
